>Addgene plasmid #170025 | pKB235.2 | addgene full sequence | sequence record 336784 | Addgene NGS Result
CGGTTTGCGTATTGGGCGCCAGGGTGGTTTTTCTTTTCACCAGTGAGACGGGCAACAGCTGATTGCCCTT
CACCGCCTGGCCCTGAGAGAGTTGCAGCAAGCGGTCCACGCTGGTTTGCCCCAGCAGGCGAAAATCCTGT
TTGATGGTGGTTAACGGCGGGATATAACATGAGCTGTCTTCGGTATCGTCGTATCCCACTACCGAGATAT
CCGCACCAACGCGCAGCCCGGACTCGGTAATGGCGCGCATTGCGCCCAGCGCCATCTGATCGTTGGCAAC
CAGCATCGCAGTGGGAACGATGCCCTCATTCAGCATTTGCATGGTTTGTTGAAAACCGGACATGGCACTC
CAGTCGCCTTCCCGTTCCGCTATCGGCTGAATTTGATTGCGAGTGAGATATTTATGCCAGCCAGCCAGAC
GCAGACGCGCCGAGACAGAACTTAATGGGCCCGCTAACAGCGCGATTTGCTGGTGACCCAATGCGACCAG
ATGCTCCACGCCCAGTCGCGTACCGTCTTCATGGGAGAAAATAATACTGTTGATGGGTGTCTGGTCAGAG
ACATCAAGAAATAACGCCGGAACATTAGTGCAGGCAGCTTCCACAGCAATGGCATCCTGGTCATCCAGCG
GATAGTTAATGATCAGCCCACTGACGCGTTGCGCGAGAAGATTGTGCACCGCCGCTTTACAGGCTTCGAC
GCCGCTTCGTTCTACCATCGACACCACCACGCTGGCACCCAGTTGATCGGCGCGAGATTTAATCGCCGCG
ACAATTTGCGACGGCGCGTGCAGGGCCAGACTGGAGGTGGCAACGCCAATCAGCAACGACTGTTTGCCCG
CCAGTTGTTGTGCCACGCGGTTGGGAATGTAATTCAGCTCCGCCATCGCCGCTTCCACTTTTTCCCGCGT
TTTCGCAGAAACGTGGCTGGCCTGGTTCACCACGCGGGAAACGGTCTGATAAGAGACACCGGCATACTCT
GCGACATCGTATAACGTTACTGGTTTCACATTCACCACCCTGAATTGACTCTCTTCCGGGCGCTATCATG
CCATACCGCGAAAGGTTTTGCACCATTCGATGGTGTCAACGTAAATGCATGCCGCTTCGGCAAGGTGTCA
CCACCCTGCCCTTTTTCTTTAAAACCGAAAAGATTACTTCGCGTTATGCAGGCTTCCTCGCTCACTGACT
CGCTGCGCTCGGTCGTTCGGCTGCGGCGAGCGGTATCAGCTCACTCAAAGGCGGTAATCTCGAGGTTACA
TTGTCGATCTGTTCATGGTGAACAGCTTTGAATGCACCAAAAACTCGTAAAAGCTCTGATGTATCTATCT
TTTTTACACCGTTTTCATCTGTGCATATGGACAGTTTTCCCTTTGATATGTAACGGTGAACAGTTGTTCT
ACTTTTGTTTGTTAGTCTTGATGCTTCACTGATAGATACAAGAGCCATAAGAACCTCAGATCCTTCCGTA
TTTAGCCAGTATGTTCTCTAGTGTGGTTCGTTGTTTTTGCGTGAGCCATGAGAACGAACCATTGAGATCA
TACTTACTTTGCATGTCACTCAAAAATTTTGCCTCAAAACTGGTGAGCTGAATTTTTGCAGTTAAAGCAT
CGTGTAGTGTTTTTCTTAGTCCGTTATGTAGGTAGGAATCTGATGTAATGGTTGTTGGTATTTTGTCACC
ATTCATTTTTATCTGGTTGTTCTCAAGTTCGGTTACGAGATCCATTTGTCTATCTAGTTCAACTTGGAAA
ATCAACGTATCAGTCGGGCGGCCTCGCTTATCAACCACCAATTTCATATTGCTGTAAGTGTTTAAATCTT
TACTTATTGGTTTCAAAACCCATTGGTTAAGCCTTTTAAACTCATGGTAGTTATTTTCAAGCATTAACAT
GAACTTAAATTCATCAAGGCTAATCTCTATATTTGCCTTGTGAGTTTTCTTTTGTGTTAGTTCTTTTAAT
AACCACTCATAAATCCTCATAGAGTATTTGTTTTCAAAAGACTTAACATGTTCCAGATTATATTTTATGA
ATTTTTTTAACTGGAAAAGATAAGGCAATATCTCTTCACTAAAAACTAATTCTAATTTTTCGCTTGAGAA
CTTGGCATAGTTTGTCCACTGGAAAATCTCAAAGCCTTTAACCAAAGGATTCATGATTTCCACAGTTCTC
GTCATCAGCTCTCTGGTTGCTTTAGCTAATACACCATAAGCATTTTCCCTACTGATGTTCATCATCTGAG
CGTATTGGTTATAAGTGAACGATACCGTCCGTTCTTTCCTTGTAGGGTTTTCAATAGTGGGGTTGAGTAG
TGCCACACAGCATAAAATTAGCTTGGTTTCATGCTCCGTTAAGTCATAGCGACTAATCGCTAGTTCATTT
GCTTTGAAAACAACTAATTCAGACATACATCTCAATTGGTCTAGGTGATTTTAATCACTATACCAATTGA
GATGGGCTAGTCAATGATAATTACATGTCCTTTTCCTTTGAGTTGTGGGTATCTGTAAATTCTGCTAGAC
CTTTGCTGGAAAACTTGTAAATTCTGCTAGACCCTCTGTAAATTCCGCTAGACCTTTGTGTGTTTTTTTT
GTTTATATTCAAGTGGTTATAATTTATAGAATAAAGAAAGAATAAAAAAAGATAAAAAGAATAGATCCCA
GCCCTGTGTATAACTCACTACTTTAGTCAGTTCCGCAGTATTACAAAAGGATGTCGCAAACGCTGTTTGC
TCCTCTACAAAACAGACCTTAAAACCCTAAAGGCTTAAGTAGCACCCTCGCAAGCTCGTGCAAATCGCTT
AATATTCCTTTTGTCTCCGACCATCAGGCACCTGAGTCGCTGCCTTTTTCGTGACATTCAGTTCGCTGCG
CTCACGGCTCTGGCAGTGAATGTGGGTAAATGGCACTACAGGCGCCTTTTATGGATTCATGCAAGGAAAC
TACCCATAATACAAGAAAAGCCCGTCACGGGCTTCTCAGGGCGTTTTATGGCTGGTCTGCTATGTGGTGC
TATCTGACTTTTTGCTGTTCAGCAGTTCCTGCCCTCTGATTTTCCAGTCTGACCACTTCGGATTATCCCG
TGACAGGTCATTCAGACTGGCTAATGCACCCAGTAAGGCAGCGGTATCATCAACAGGCTTACCCGTCTTA
CTGTCCCTAGTGCTTGGATTCTCACCAATAAAAAACGCCCGGCGGCAACCGAGCGTTCTGAACAAATCCA
GATGGAGTTCTGATGTCATTACTGGATCTATCAACAGGAGTCCAAGCGAGCTCGTAAACTTGGTCTGACA
GTTACCAATGCTTAATCAGTGAGGCACCTATCTCAGCGATCTGTCTATTTCGTTCATCCATAGTTGCCTG
ACTCCCCGTCGTGTAGATAACTACGATACGGGAGGGCTTACCATCTGGCCCCAGTGCTGCAATGATACCG
CGTGATCCACGCTCACCGGCTCCAGATTTATCAGCAATAAACCAGCCAGCCGGAAGGGCCGAGCGCAGAA
GTGGTCCTGCAACTTTATCCGCCTCCATCCAGTCTATTAATTGTTGCCGGGAAGCTAGAGTAAGTAGTTC
GCCAGTTAATAGTTTGCGCAACGTTGTTGCCATTGCTACAGGCATCGTGGTGTCACGCTCGTCGTTTGGT
ATGGCTTCATTCAGCTCCGGTTCCCAACGATCAAGGCGAGTTACATGATCCCCCATGTTGTGCAAAAAAG
CGGTTAGCTCCTTCGGTCCTCCGATCGTTGTCAGAAGTAAGTTGGCCGCAGTGTTATCACTCATGGTTAT
GGCAGCACTGCATAATTCTCTTACTGTCATGCCATCCGTAAGATGCTTTTCTGTTACTGGTGAGTACTCA
ACCAAGTCATTCTGAGAATAGTGTATGCGGCGACCGAGTTGCTCTTGCCCGGCGTCAATACGGTATAATA
CCGCGCCACATAGCAGAACTTTAAAAGTGCTCATCATTGGAAAACGTTCTTCGGGGCGAAAACTCTCAAG
GATCTTACCGCTGTTGAGATCCAGTTCGATGTAACCCACTCGTGCACCCAACTGATCTTCAGCATCTTTT
ACTTTCACCAGCGTTTCTGGGTGAGCAAAAACGGGAAGGCAAAATGCCGCAAAAAAGTGAATAAGGGCGA
CACTGAAATGTTGAATACTCATACTCTTCCTTTTTCAATATTATTGAAGCATTTATCAGGGTTATTGTCT
CATGAGCGGATACATATTTTAATGTATTTAGAAAAATAAACAAATAGGGGTTCCGCGCACATTTCCCATG
GTGCCACCTGACGTCTAATAAACCATTATTATCATGACATTAACCTATAAAAATAGGCGTATCACGAGGC
AGAATTTTTATCGCTTCCGCGTTCCGTCTACTCCCTATTACGCTCCGGAATCTCCGACGCCTACGGCCGA
CGTCGGATACCGCCATTGATAAACTGTTTAACAACATCGTCTGTACAGACCTTCTTCGTTGCCTTTACGT
TTAACTCAATCAGGCTACCGTCTCGGTTATAAGTCTATCGAGTAGTAGAGCCGTAGTAAAGAGGAGAAAT
ACTAGATGGTTTCGAAAGGTGAGGAGGATAACATGGCGTCGCTGCCTGCTACACATGAACTGCATATTTT
CGGCAGCATCAACGGAGTTGATTTCGACATGGTGGGCCAAGGCACCGGCAACCCGAACGACGGCTATGAA
GAATTGAATTTGAAATCTACCAAGGGCGACTTGCAATTTAGTCCGTGGATTCTGGTACCGCATATTGGTT
ATGGTTTTCATCAGTATCTGCCCTACCCAGACGGAATGAGCCCATTTCAGGCGGCTATGGTGGATGGCAG
TGGCTATCAGGTCCATCGCACCATGCAATTCGAGGATGGGGCGAGCCTGACCGTGAATTATCGGTACACT
TACGAAGGTTCACATATTAAAGGTGAAGCACAAGTTAAAGGCACCGGCTTCCCGGCGGATGGCCCAGTGA
TGACCAACAGCCTGACGGCGGCGGACTGGTGTCGTAGCAAAAAGACGTATCCCAATGATAAAACAATTAT
TTCTACCTTTAAATGGAGTTACACCACGGGTAACGGTAAACGCTACCGTAGCACGGCTCGCACCACATAC
ACCTTTGCGAAACCCATGGCCGCGAACTATCTGAAAAATCAGCCGATGTATGTGTTTCGCAAAACGGAAC
TGAAACATTCGAAAACTGAACTCAATTTCAAAGAGTGGCAAAAAGCCTTCACCGACGTAATGGGCATGGA
TGAACTGTACAAATGACCAGGCATCAAATAAAACGAAAGGCTCAGTCGAAAGACTGGGCCTTTCGTTTTA
TCTGTTGTTTGTCGGTGAACGCTCTCTACTAGAGTCACACTGGCTCACCTTCGGGTGGGCCTTTCTGCGT
TTATAGTTTCACTTCTGAGTTCGGCATGGGGTCAGGTGGGACCACCGCGCTACTGCCGCCAGGCAGCTGT
ATCATCTGCGTACTCCATTAGTGTGACGACCTATGAGGATGGCGGGGTATTAACTGTAACGCAAGATACT
TCTCTGCAAGATGGTTGTTTAATTTATAATGTGAAACTGCGCGGCGTTAATTTTCCCTCAAATGGTCCCG
TAATGCAAAAGAAGACCTTAGGGTGGGAAGCTTCTACGGAAACGTTGTATCCTGCAGATGGCGGTCTTGA
GGGTCGTTGTGATATGGCGTTGAAACTGGTCGGCGGTGGACATTTGCATTGTAATCTTACATGTTCTTGA
CCTTCTTGCTCAGCAACCGGACAATGTACTTCACCCAGGTTTGCTTCGGATTTGTTCCTCCGATACCCGC
AGCTGGAGCCTCAGCGGCATCTGCAGGAGCGGCTTCCGCAGCCGGTGCTTCACTCGCTGGTGCCTCCGCT
GCTGGTGTAGCTTCCGCAGCTGGTGCAGCAGGTTCCTGACTGATGCCAGCGGCTGGGGCTTCGGCAGCAT
CCGCTGGGGCAGCTTCTGCTGCAGGCGCTTCGCTAGCTGGAGCTTCAGCAGCAGGAGTCGCCTCTGCGGC
GGGCGCTGCAGGCTCTTGACTGGTACCAATACCGTTGTCCGGACGAGTGCCGATGGTGTGTGCGTCACCG
ATGTTGTTGGTCCACTGGTATTCCAGACGGGTAGCGATTTCAGGAGTGATCGCGTACTCAACACCGCCAG
CGAAGACCGGAGAAACGCCGGTGTCGTGGTTTTTACCATAAACGTTGGATTTAGTGTCTGCACGCCATAC
CATGCCACCCAGACGAGTGTAGATGTCCAGGTCGTCAGTGATTGGGTAACCCAGTTTAGCGGTCAGTTGA
ACGCCCTGAGCTTTGTATGCACCGTTTTCAACGCTGCCTTTGTACGGCATACGACCTAACCAGTCGTAAC
CCATTTCAAAGCCAACATACGGGTTAATTCCCTGATCGATTTTAGCGTTGCTGGAGCAACCTGCCAGCAG
AGTAGAACCCAGGATTACCGCGCCCAGTACCAGTTTAGTAGCTTTCATCAGAAATACTCCATAGCATGAT
TAAGATGTTTCAGTACGAAAATTGCTTTCATTGTTGATCTCCTTTTTAAGTGAACTTGGGCCCTGTGTGA
AATTGTTATCCGCTCACAATTCCACACATTATACGAGCCGATGATTAATTGTCAACAGCTCATTTCAGAA
TATTAGCCAGAACCGTTATGATGTCGGCGCAAAAAACATTATCCAGAACGGGAGTGCGCCTTGAGCGACA
CGAATTATGCAGTGATTTACGTATTACCGCCTTTGAGTGAGCTGATACCGCTCGCCGCAGCCGAACGCCC
TAGGTCTAGGGCGGCGGATTTGTCCTACTCAGGAGAGCGTTCACCGACAAACAACAGATAAAACGAAAGG
CCCAGTCTTTCGACTGAGCCTTTCGTTTTATTTGATGCCTCACTGCCCGCTTTCCAGTCGGGAAACCTGT
CGTGCCAGCTGCATTAATGAATCGGCCAACGCGCGGGGAGAGG
Features (pLannotate 1.2.2; 18 found; start..end, strand, type, name):
   1010..1087    -  promoter       lacIq promoter: lacI (mutant); In the lacIq allele, a single base change in the promoter boosts expression of the lacI gene about 10-fold.
   1109..1153    +  terminator     his operon terminator (fragment): This putative transcriptin terminator from the E. coli his operon has a 2-bp deletion introduced during synthesis. Its efficiency has not been determined.
   1456..2406    -  CDS            Rep101: RepA protein needed for replication with the pSC101 origin; rep101
   2454..2676    -  rep_origin     pSC101 ori: low-copy replication origin that requires the Rep101 protein
   3178..3212    -  terminator     lambda t0 terminator: minimal transcription terminator from phage lambda (Scholtissek and Grosse, 1987)
   3292..4152    -  CDS            AmpR: β-lactamase; bla; confers resistance to ampicillin, carbenicillin, and related antibiotics
   4153..4216    -  promoter       AmpR promoter: bla
   4556..5263    +  CDS            mNeonGreen: mNeonGreen is a basic (constitutively fluorescent) green/yellow fluorescent protein published in 2013, derived from Branchiostoma lanceolatum. It is reported to be a very rapidly-maturing monomer with moderate acid sensitivity.
   5275..5346    +  terminator     rrnB T1 terminator: transcription terminator T1 from the E. coli rrnB gene
   5362..5389    +  terminator     T7Te terminator: phage T7 early transcription terminator
   5483..5728    +  CDS            mKelly1 (fragment): mKelly1 is a basic (constitutively fluorescent) red fluorescent protein published in 2018, derived from Entacmaea quadricolor. It is reported to be a rapidly-maturing monomer with moderate acid sensitivity.
   5730..5792    -  CDS            CCL20 (fragment): CCL20_HUMAN - Also known as LARC, MIP3A, SCYA20. Experimental evidence at protein level: Swiss-Prot protein existence level 1. Acts as a ligand for C-C chemokine receptor CCR6. Signals through binding and activation of CCR6 and induces a strong chemotactic response and mobilization of intracellular calcium ions (PubMed:11352563, PubMed:11035086, PubMed:20068036). The ligand- receptor pair CCL20-CCR6 is responsible for the chemotaxis of dendritic cells (DC), effector/memory T-cells and B-cells and plays an important role at skin and mucosal surfaces under homeostatic and inflammatory conditions
   5994..6398    -  CDS            ompA (fragment): OMPA_SHIFL - Experimental evidence at protein level: Swiss-Prot protein existence level 1. (Microbial infection) Serves as a secondary receptor during phage Sf6 infection; infection requires both lipopolysaccharide (LPS) and the OmpA beta-barrel. From Shigella flexneri.
   6402..6488    -  CDS            lpp (fragment): LPP_ECOLI - Also known as mlpA, mulI. Experimental evidence at protein level: Swiss-Prot protein existence level 1. An outer membrane lipoprotein that controls the distance between the inner and outer membranes; adding residues to Lpp increases the width of the periplasm (PubMed:29257832). The only protein known to be covalently linked to the peptidoglycan network (PGN) (PubMed:4261992, PubMed:3013869, PubMed:4245367). Also non-covalently binds the PGN (PubMed:3013869). The link between the cell outer membrane and PGN contributes to the maintenance of the structural and functional integrity of
   6583..6599    -  protein_bind   lac operator: The lac repressor binds to the lac operator to inhibit transcription in E. coli. This inhibition can be relieved by adding lactose or isopropyl-β-D-thiogalactopyranoside (IPTG). lac repressor encoded by lacI
   6607..6635    -  promoter       tac promoter: strong E. coli promoter; hybrid between the trp and lac UV5 promoters
   6808..6894    -  terminator     rrnB T1 terminator: Escherichia coli rrnB; transcription terminator T1 from the E. coli rrnB gene
   6900..1009    -  CDS            lacI (across the origin): lac repressor; lacI; The lac repressor binds to the lac operator to inhibit transcription in E. coli. This inhibition can be relieved by adding lactose or isopropyl-β-D-thiogalactopyranoside (IPTG).
