[The description below was written by a language model from this plasmid's Addgene catalogue record and pLannotate feature annotations shown in this document.]
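Description:
pKB235.2 is a low-copy bacterial expression and synthetic-biology plasmid built on a pSC101* backbone. It replicates from the pSC101 origin with its cognate Rep101 (RepA) initiator protein and is selected with ampicillin through a β-lactamase cassette. The sequenced plasmid is about 7 kb and carries two functional modules plus its own repressor gene, with transcription terminators (rrnB T1, T7Te, lambda t0 and a his operon terminator fragment) placed around these units, presumably to insulate them from one another.

The first module is a peptide display cassette. A tac promoter with a downstream lac operator drives a fusion of an Lpp fragment, an OmpA fragment, a tether and a short fragment of human CCL20 corresponding to its alpha-helix. The Lpp-OmpA portion anchors the fusion in the outer membrane so that the tethered peptide is presented at the cell surface. The record notes that this display scaffold was taken from an earlier surface-display peptide screening system. LacI, expressed from the plasmid under the lacIq promoter, represses the cassette, so display is inducible with IPTG.

The second module is a reporter in which the PvirK promoter drives mNeonGreen, followed by rrnB T1 and T7Te terminators. PvirK itself is not annotated in the feature table but is named in the catalogue entry. A short hit to the red fluorescent protein mKelly1, lying between the reporter and the display cassette, is not mentioned in the catalogue entry and may be a spurious annotation or a remnant.

The associated study concerns high-throughput discovery of peptide activators of a bacterial sensor kinase. In that context, the plasmid couples induced display of a candidate peptide to a fluorescent readout of PvirK activity in the same cell. The record does not name the kinase.
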