Addgene plasmid #170025: pKB235.2
Purpose: Encodes LacI-controlled expression of surface-displayed CCL20 alpha-helix fragment and PvirK-mNeonGreen reporter
Depositing lab: Jeffrey Tabor. Depositing organization: Rice University. Publication: High-throughput discovery of peptide activators of a bacterial sensor kinase. Brink KR, Mu AM, Hoang KV, Groszman K, Gunn JS, Tabor JJ. bioRxiv 10.1101/2021.06.01.446581.
Backbone
  Vector backbone: pSC101*
  Vector type: Bacterial Expression, Synthetic Biology
Growth in bacteria
  Bacterial resistance: Ampicillin, 100 μg/mL
  Growth temperature: 37°C
  Growth strain: DH5alpha
  Copy number: Low Copy
Gene/Insert 1
  Gene/Insert name: mNeonGreen
  Species: Branchiostoma lanceolatum
  Promoter: PvirK
  Cloning method: Unknown
  Sequencing primers: 5′ CGTCTAAGAAACCATTATTATCATGACATTAAC
Gene/Insert 2
  Gene/Insert name: CCL20 alpha-helix
  Species: H. sapiens (human), Synthetic; Escherichia coli
  Promoter: Ptac
  Tag / fusion protein: Lpp (N terminal on insert); OmpA (N terminal on insert); Tether (N terminal on insert)
  Cloning method: Unknown
  Sequencing primers: 5′ CGGTATCAGCTCACTCAAAGG
Resource information
  A portion of this plasmid was derived from a plasmid made by: Peptide display fusion protein sequence was obtained from Bryan Davies and was originally published in Tucker et al. 2018 (DOI:10.1016/j.cell.2017.12.009).
Terms and licenses: Academic/Nonprofit Terms; Industry Terms: Not Available to Industry
Depositor comments: Peptide display fusion protein sequence was obtained from Bryan Davies and was originally published in Tucker et al. 2018 (DOI:10.1016/j.cell.2017.12.009). Tucker AT, Leonard SP, DuBois CD, Knauf GA, Cunningham AL, Wilke CO, Trent MS, Davies BW. Discovery of Next-Generation Antimicrobials through Bacterial Self-Screening of Surface-Displayed Peptide Libraries. Cell. 2018 Jan 25;172(3):618-628.e13. doi: 10.1016/j.cell.2017.12.009. Epub 2018 Jan 4. PMID: 29307492; PMCID: PMC5786472. Please visit https://www.biorxiv.org/content/10.1101/2021.06.01.446581v1 for bioRxiv preprint.
How to cite: pKB235.2 was a gift from Jeffrey Tabor (Addgene plasmid # 170025 ; http://n2t.net/addgene:170025 ; RRID:Addgene_170025)
